>Addgene plasmid #180350 | pTRIP TRE BI_SEPT2-14-GFP11_SEPT2-14-GFP10 | addgene full sequence | sequence record 357911 | Addgene NGS Result
TTGGCTGATACGCGTACGTCGGCAGTGAAAAAAATGCTTTATTTGTGAAATTTGTGATGCTATTGCTTTA
TTTGTAACCATTATAAGCTGCAATAAACAAGTTAACAACAACAATTGCATTCATTTTATGTTTCAGGTTC
AGGGGGAGGTGTGGGAGGTTTTTTAAAGCAAGTAAAACCTCTACAAATGTGGTATGGCTGATTATGATCC
TCTAGATTAGGAGGCGTCGGTGATGCCGGCGGCGGTCACGTACTCCAGCAGCACCATGTGGTCGCGCTTC
TCTCCGGAGGACCCACCACCTCCAGAGCCACCGCCACCATCGATCACATGGTGGCCGAGAGCCCCGCCGT
CGCCGTCACCACCCTGCATCTGCATCTGCATCTGCGCTTGCATTCTTGCAATCATCTCTTGCATGCGGCG
GAGCTCAGCCTCCTTTTCAAGCAAGATCTGGTCTTTATTCATGTCCTCATTCTCTACTTTCCTGCCGCCT
CTCTTCAGCCTCTCAGAACGGAAGTTTTCATAGTGAAGGTCTTGGGTCACTTCCTGTAGGTCCTGCATGT
GGGTGATGAGCATCGTTCTCAGCTTCAGAAAGTCATTGTGTTCTGGGTTCTCCACCTCTACAACACCCCA
TGGGTAGAGACGGCCTCTAACCTTCTTGCCTTTGGCTTCAATCAACTGGTTGGAGCCAACCACAGAGAAT
GGGATACTGGCCTTGAGGAGTCTAGTCTGCTCCTTAAAGTCTTCATCTTCATCTGACTCTGCATCAGGTA
AGTGATAGATTTTAATGTTATGCTCTTCAATTTCATCCAAAATCCTTTTCTTAAGCCGCTCACGCTCCTT
CAGAGTGAGAGTGTCAGCTTTCGCAATGACAGGCACAATATTCACCTTATTGTGTATCGCTTTCATAAAT
GCAACATCTAAGGGCTTCAGTCCATGTCCAAAAGGTGAAATGAAGTAGAAGCAACAATGTACCCTGTTAT
CAATGATGTGACGCCTGTTCAGTCCACTCTCATCATGTAGGTAGCGTTCAAACTGCTCATCAATGTAGGA
GATAATTGTCTTGAAACAATCCCTGCAGTTGATGGCATCCCCGTAGCCGGGAGTGTCCACTACTGTAAGC
CGCAGCTTCACACCCCGCTCTTCAATCTCAACAGTCGAAGCCTCTATCTGGACAGTTCTTTCAATTTTCT
CTGCAGCTCCAGGAATCACTCTTTCTGGGTAGAGATCAGTCAGGAATAAGCTGTTTATGAGAGTTGATTT
TCCTAGACCAGATTCACCAACCACCATCAGAGTGAACTCGAACCCCTTCTTCACTGATTTTCGGTGAACT
TGATTGGGAAGATTTGCAAATCCAACATAGCCAGGAGTTTCTGGATTTATAAACTGAGTTGGTTGTTGCT
TAGACATCATATGACCGGTGAATTCTCCAGGCGATCTGACGGTTCACTAAACGAGCTCTGCTTATATAGG
CCTCCCACCGTACACGCCACCTCGACATACTCGAGTTTACTCCCTATCAGTGATAGAGAACGTATGTCGA
GTTTACTCCCTATCAGTGATAGAGAACGATGTCGAGTTTACTCCCTATCAGTGATAGAGAACGTATGTCG
AGTTTACTCCCTATCAGTGATAGAGAACGTATGTCGAGTTTACTCCCTATCAGTGATAGAGAACGTATGT
CGAGTTTATCCCTATCAGTGATAGAGAACGTATGTCGAGTTTACTCCCTATCAGTGATAGAGAACGTATG
TCGAGGTAGGCGTGTACGGTGGGAGGCCTATATAAGCAGAGCTCGTTTAGTGAACCGTCAGATCGCCTGG
AGATTTCGAGCTCGGTACCGCGGATGTCTAAGCAACAACCAACTCAGTTTATAAATCCAGAAACTCCTGG
CTATGTTGGATTTGCAAATCTTCCCAATCAAGTTCACCGAAAATCAGTGAAGAAGGGGTTCGAGTTCACT
CTGATGGTGGTTGGTGAATCTGGTCTAGGAAAATCAACTCTCATAAACAGCTTATTCCTGACTGATCTCT
ACCCAGAAAGAGTGATTCCTGGAGCTGCAGAGAAAATTGAAAGAACTGTCCAGATAGAGGCTTCGACTGT
TGAGATTGAAGAGCGGGGTGTGAAGCTGCGGCTTACAGTAGTGGACACTCCCGGCTACGGGGATGCCATC
AACTGCAGGGATTGTTTCAAGACAATTATCTCCTACATTGATGAGCAGTTTGAACGCTACCTACATGATG
AGAGTGGACTGAACAGGCGTCACATCATTGATAACAGGGTACATTGTTGCTTCTACTTCATTTCACCTTT
TGGACATGGACTGAAGCCCTTAGATGTTGCATTTATGAAAGCGATACACAATAAGGTGAATATTGTGCCT
GTCATTGCGAAAGCTGACACTCTCACTCTGAAGGAGCGTGAGCGGCTTAAGAAAAGGATTTTGGATGAAA
TTGAAGAGCATAACATTAAAATCTATCACTTACCTGATGCAGAGTCAGATGAAGATGAAGACTTTAAGGA
GCAGACTAGACTCCTCAAGGCCAGTATCCCATTCTCTGTGGTTGGCTCCAACCAGTTGATTGAAGCCAAA
GGCAAGAAGGTTAGAGGCCGTCTCTACCCATGGGGTGTTGTAGAGGTGGAGAACCCAGAACACAATGACT
TTCTGAAGCTGAGAACGATGCTCATCACCCACATGCAGGACCTACAGGAAGTGACCCAAGACCTTCACTA
TGAAAACTTCCGTTCTGAGAGGCTGAAGAGAGGCGGCAGGAAAGTAGAGAATGAGGACATGAATAAAGAC
CAGATCTTGCTTGAAAAGGAGGCTGAGCTCCGCCGCATGCAAGAGATGATTGCAAGAATGCAAGCGCAGA
TGCAGATGCAGATGCAGGGTGGTGACGGCGACGGCGGGGCTCTCGGCCACCATGTGATCGATGGTGGCGG
TGGCTCTGGAGGTGGTGGGTCCTCCGGAATGGGCGACCTGCCCGACGACCACTACCTGTCCACCCAGACC
ATCCTGAGCAAGGACCTGAACTAAGCTAGCTAATAGTTCCGCCCCTCTCCCTCCCCCCTAACGTTACTGG
CCGAAGCCGCTTGGAATAAGGCCGGTGTGCGTTTGTCTATATGTTATTTTCCACCATATTGCCGTCTTTT
GGCAATGTGAGGGCCCGGAAACCTGGCCCTGTCTTCTTGACGAGCATTCCTAGGGGTCTTTCCCCTCTCG
CCAAAGGAATGCAAGGTCTGTTGAATGTCGTGAAGGAAGCAGTTCCTCTGGAAGCTTCTTGAAGACAAAC
AACGTCTGTAGCGACCCTTTGCAGGCAGCGGAACCCCCCACCTGGCGACAGGTGCCTCTGCGGCCAAAAG
CCACGTGTATAAGATACACCTGCAAAGGCGGCACAACCCCAGTGCCACGTTGTGAGTTGGATAGTTGTGG
AAAGAGTCAAATGGCTCTCCTCAAGCGTATTCAACAAGGGGCTGAAGGATGCCCAGAAGGTACCCCATTG
TATGGGATCTGATCTGGGGCCTCGGTGCACATGCTTTACATGTGTTTAGTCGAGGTTAAAAAAACGTCTA
GGCCCCCCGAACCACGGGGACGTGGTTTTCCTTTGAAAAACACGATGCAAGCATGAGCGAGCTGATTAAG
GAGAACATGCACATGAAGCTGTACATGGAGGGCACCGTGGACAACCATCACTTCAAGTGCACATCCGAGG
GCGAAGGCAAGCCCTACGAGGGCACCCAGACCATGAGAATCAAGGTGGTCGAGGGCGGCCCTCTCCCCTT
CGCCTTCGACATCCTGGCTACTAGCTTCCTCTACGGCAGCAAGACCTTCATCAACCACACCCAGGGCATC
CCCGACTTCTTCAAGCAGTCCTTCCCTGAGGGCTTCACATGGGAGAGAGTCACCACATACGAAGACGGGG
GCGTGCTGACCGCTACCCAGGACACCAGCCTCCAGGACGGCTGCCTCATCTACAACGTCAAGATCAGAGG
GGTGAACTTCACATCCAACGGCCCTGTGATGCAGAAGAAAACACTCGGCTGGGAGGCCTTCACCGAGACG
CTGTACCCCGCTGACGGCGGCCTGGAAGGCAGAAACGACATGGCCCTGAAGCTCGTGGGCGGGAGCCATC
TGATCGCAAACATCAAGACCACATATAGATCCAAGAAACCCGCTAAGAACCTCAAGATGCCTGGCGTCTA
CTATGTGGACTACAGACTGGAAAGAATCAAGGAGGCCAACAACGAGACCTACGTCGAGCAGCACGAGGTG
GCAGTGGCCAGATACTGCGACCTCCCTAGCAAACTGGGGCACAAGCTTAATTAAGGATCCAGCGGCCGCT
CGAGACCTAGAAAAACATGGAGCAATCACAAGTAGCAATACAGCAGCTACCAATGCTGATTGTGCCTGGC
TAGAAGCACAAGAGGAGGAGGAGGTGGGTTTTCCAGTCACACCTCAGGTACCTTTAAGACCAATGACTTA
CAAGGCAGCTGTAGATCTTAGCCACTTTTTAAAAGAAAAGGGGGGACTGGAAGGGCTAATTCACTCCCAA
CGAAGACAAAATCGTCGAGAGATGCTGCATATAAGCAGCTGCTTTTTGCTTGTACTGGGTCTCTCTGGTT
AGACCAGATCTGAGCCTGGGAGCTCTCTGGCTAACTAGGGAACCCACTGCTTAAGCCTCAATAAAGCTTG
CCTTGAGTGCTTCAAGTAGTGTGTGCCCGTCTGTTGTGTGACTCTGGTAACTAGAGATCCCTCAGACCCT
TTTAGTCAGTGTGGAAAATCTCTAGCAGTAGTAGTTCATGTCATCTTATTATTCAGTATTTATAACTTGC
AAAGAAATGAATATCAGAGAGTGAGAGGCCTTGACATTATAATAGATTTAGCAGGAATTGAACTAGGAGT
GGAGCACACAGGCAAAGCTGCAGAAGTACTTGGAAGAAGCCACCAGAGATACTCACGATTCTGCACATAC
CTGGCTAATCCCAGATCCTAAGGATTACATTAAGTTTACTAACATTTATATAATGATTTATAGTTTAAAG
TATAAACTTATCTAATTTACTATTCTGACAGATATTAATTAATCCTCAAATATCATAAGAGATGATTACT
ATTATCCCCATTTAACACAAGAGGAAACTGAGAGGGAAAGATGTTGAAGTAATTTTCCCACAATTACAGC
ATCCGTTAGTTACGACTCTATGATCTTCTGACACAAATTCCATTTACTCCTCACCCTATGACTCAGTCGA
ATATATCAAAGTTATGGACATTATGCTAAGTAACAAATTACCCTTTTATATAGTAAATACTGAGTAGATT
GAGAGAAGAAATTGTTTGCAAACCTGAATAGCTTCAAGAAGAAGAGAAGTGAGGATAAGAATAACAGTTG
TCATTTAACAAGTTTTAACAAGTAACTTGGTTAGAAAGGGATTCAAATGCATAAAGCAAGGGATAAATTT
TTCTGGCAACAAGACTATACAATATAACCTTAAATATGACTTCAAATAATTGTTGGAACTTGATAAAACT
AATTAAATATTATTGAAGATTATCAATATTATAAATGTAATTTACTTTTAAAAAGGGAACATAGAAATGT
GTATCATTAGAGTAGAAAACAATCCTTATTATCACAATTTGTCAAAACAAGTTTGTTATTAACACAAGTA
GAATACTGCATTCAATTAAGTTGACTGCAGATTTTGTGTTTTGTTAAAATTAGAAAGAGATAACAACAAT
TTGAATTATTGAAAGTAACATGTAAATAGTTCTACATACGTTCTTTTGACATCTTGTTCAATCATTGATC
GAAGTTCTTTATCTTGGAAGAATTTGTTCCAAAGACTCTGAAATAAGGAAAACAATCTATTATATAGTCT
CACACCTTTGTTTTACTTTTAGTGATTTCAATTTAATAATGTAAATGGTTAAAATTTATTCTTCTCTGAG
ATCATTTCACATTGCAGATAGAAAACCTGAGACTGGGGTAATTTTTATTAAAATCTAATTTAATCTCAGA
AACACATCTTTATTCTAACATCAATTTTTCCAGTTTGATATTATCATATAAAGTCAGCCTTCCTCATCTG
CAGGTTCCACAACAAAAATCCAACCAACTGTGGATCAAAAATATTGGGAAAAAATTAAAAATAGCAATAC
AACAATAAAAAAATACAAATCAGAAAAACAGCACAGTATAACAACTTTATTTAGCATTTACAATCTATTA
GGTATTATAAGTAATCTAGCCAGATCCTCTACGCCGGACGCATCGTGGCCGGCATCACCGGCGCCACAGG
TGCGGTTGCTGGCGCCTATATCGCCGACATCACCGATGGGGAAGATCGGGCTCGCCACTTCGGGCTCATG
AGCGCTTGTTTCGGCGTGGGTATGGTGGCAGGCCCCGTGGCCGGGGGACTGTTGGGCGCCATCTCCTTGC
ATGCACCATTCCTTGCGGCGGCGGTGCTCAACGGCCTCAACCTACTACTGGGCTGCTTCCTAATGCAGGA
GTCGCATAAGGGAGAGCGTCGAATGGTGCACTCTCAGTACAATCTGCTCTGATGCCGCATAGTTAAGCCA
GCCCCGACACCCGCCAACACCCGCTGACGCGCCCTGACGGGCTTGTCTGCTCCCGGCATCCGCTTACAGA
CAAGCTGTGACCGTCTCCGGGAGCTGCATGTGTCAGAGGTTTTCACCGTCATCACCGAAACGCGCGAGAC
GAAAGGGCCTCGTGATACGCCTATTTTTATAGGTTAATGTCATGATAATAATGGTTTCTTAGACGTCAGG
TGGCACTTTTCGGGGAAATGTGCGCGGAACCCCTATTTGTTTATTTTTCTAAATACATTCAAATATGTAT
CCGCTCATGAGACAATAACCCTGATAAATGCTTCAATAATATTGAAAAAGGAAGAGTATGAGTATTCAAC
ATTTCCGTGTCGCCCTTATTCCCTTTTTTGCGGCATTTTGCCTTCCTGTTTTTGCTCACCCAGAAACGCT
GGTGAAAGTAAAAGATGCTGAAGATCAGTTGGGTGCACGAGTGGGTTACATCGAACTGGATCTCAACAGC
GGTAAGATCCTTGAGAGTTTTCGCCCCGAAGAACGTTTTCCAATGATGAGCACTTTTAAAGTTCTGCTAT
GTGGCGCGGTATTATCCCGTATTGACGCCGGGCAAGAGCAACTCGGTCGCCGCATACACTATTCTCAGAA
TGACTTGGTTGAGTACTCACCAGTCACAGAAAAGCATCTTACGGATGGCATGACAGTAAGAGAATTATGC
AGTGCTGCCATAACCATGAGTGATAACACTGCGGCCAACTTACTTCTGACAACGATCGGAGGACCGAAGG
AGCTAACCGCTTTTTTGCACAACATGGGGGATCATGTAACTCGCCTTGATCGTTGGGAACCGGAGCTGAA
TGAAGCCATACCAAACGACGAGCGTGACACCACGATGCCTGTAGCAATGGCAACAACGTTGCGCAAACTA
TTAACTGGCGAACTACTTACTCTAGCTTCCCGGCAACAATTAATAGACTGGATGGAGGCGGATAAAGTTG
CAGGACCACTTCTGCGCTCGGCCCTTCCGGCTGGCTGGTTTATTGCTGATAAATCTGGAGCCGGTGAGCG
TGGGTCTCGCGGTATCATTGCAGCACTGGGGCCAGATGGTAAGCCCTCCCGTATCGTAGTTATCTACACG
ACGGGGAGTCAGGCAACTATGGATGAACGAAATAGACAGATCGCTGAGATAGGTGCCTCACTGATTAAGC
ATTGGTAACTGTCAGACCAAGTTTACTCATATATACTTTAGATTGATTTAAAACTTCATTTTTAATTTAA
AAGGATCTAGGTGAAGATCCTTTTTGATAATCTCATGACCAAAATCCCTTAACGTGAGTTTTCGTTCCAC
TGAGCGTCAGACCCCGTAGAAAAGATCAAAGGATCTTCTTGAGATCCTTTTTTTCTGCGCGTAATCTGCT
GCTTGCAAACAAAAAAACCACCGCTACCAGCGGTGGTTTGTTTGCCGGATCAAGAGCTACCAACTCTTTT
TCCGAAGGTAACTGGCTTCAGCAGAGCGCAGATACCAAATACTGTTCTTCTAGTGTAGCCGTAGTTAGGC
CACCACTTCAAGAACTCTGTAGCACCGCCTACATACCTCGCTCTGCTAATCCTGTTACCAGTGGCTGCTG
CCAGTGGCGATAAGTCGTGTCTTACCGGGTTGGACTCAAGACGATAGTTACCGGATAAGGCGCAGCGGTC
GGGCTGAACGGGGGGTTCGTGCACACAGCCCAGCTTGGAGCGAACGACCTACACCGAACTGAGATACCTA
CAGCGTGAGCTATGAGAAAGCGCCACGCTTCCCGAAGGGAGAAAGGCGGACAGGTATCCGGTAAGCGGCA
GGGTCGGAACAGGAGAGCGCACGAGGGAGCTTCCAGGGGGAAACGCCTGGTATCTTTATAGTCCTGTCGG
GTTTCGCCACCTCTGACTTGAGCGTCGATTTTTGTGATGCTCGTCAGGGGGGCGGAGCCTATGGAAAAAC
GCCAGCAACGCGGCCTTTTTACGGTTCCTGGCCTTTTGCTGGCCTTTTGCTCACATGTTCTTTCCTGCGT
TATCCCCTGATTCTGTGGATAACCGTATTACCGCCTTTGAGTGAGCTGATACCGCTCGCCGCAGCCGAAC
GACCGAGCGCAGCGAGTCAGTGAGCGAGGAAGCGGAAGAGCGCCCAATACGCAAACCGCCTCTCCCCGCG
CGTTGGCCGATTCATTAATGCAGCTGTGGAATGTGTGTCAGTTAGGGTGTGGAAAGTCCCCAGGCTCCCC
AGCAGGCAGAAGTATGCAAAGCATGCATCTCAATTAGTCAGCAACCAGGTGTGGAAAGTCCCCAGGCTCC
CCAGCAGGCAGAAGTATGCAAAGCATGCATCTCAATTAGTCAGCAACCATAGTCCCGCCCCTAACTCCGC
CCATCCCGCCCCTAACTCCGCCCAGTTCCGCCCATTCTCCGCCCCATGGCTGACTAATTTTTTTTATTTA
TGCAGAGGCCGAGGCCGCCTCGGCCTCTGAGCTATTCCAGAAGTAGTGAGGAGGCTTTTTTGGAGGCCTA
GGCTTTTGCAAAAAGCTTGGACACAAGACAGGCTTGCGAGATATGTTTGAGAATACCACTTTATCCCGCG
TCAGGGAGAGGCAGTGCGTAAAAAGACGCGGACTCATGTGAAATACTGGTTTTTAGTGCGCCAGATCTCT
ATAATCTCGCGCAACCTATTTTCCCCTCGAACACTTTTTAAGCCGTAGATAAACAGGCTGGGACACTTCA
CATGAGCGAAAAATACATCGTCACCTGGGACATGTTGCAGATCCATGCACGTAAACTCGCAAGCCGACTG
ATGCCTTCTGAACAATGGAAAGGCATTATTGCCGTAAGCCGTGGCGGTCTGTACCGGGTGCGTTACTGGC
GCGTGAACTGGGTATTCGTCATGTCGATACCGTTTGTATTTCCAGCTACGATCACGACAACCAGCGCGAG
CTTAAAGTGCTGAAACGCGCAGAAGGCGATGGCGAAGGCTTCATCGTTATTGATGACCTGGTGGATACCG
GTGGTACTGCGGTTGCGATTCGTGAAATGTATCCAAAAGCGCACTTTGTCACCATCTTCGCAAAACCGGC
TGGTCGTCCGCTGGTTGATGACTATGTTGTTGATATCCCGCAAGATACCTGGATTGAACAGCCGTGGGAT
ATGGGCGTCGTATTCGTCCCGCCAATCTCCGGTCGCTAATCTTTTCAACGCCTGGCACTGCCGGGCGTTG
TTCTTTTTAACTTCAGGCGGGTTACAATAGTTTCCAGTAAGTATTCTGGAGGCTGCATCCATGACACAGG
CAAACCTGAGCGAAACCCTGTTCAAACCCCGCTTTAAACATCCTGAAACCTCGACGCTAGTCCGCCGCTT
TAATCACGGCGCACAACCGCCTGTGCAGTCGGCCCTTGATGGTAAAACCATCCCTCACTGGTATCGCATG
ATTAACCGTCTGATGTGGATCTGGCGCGGCATTGACCCACGCGAAATCCTCGACGTCCAGGCACGTATTG
TGATGAGCGATGCCGAACGTACCGACGATGATTTATACGATACGGTGATTGGCTACCGTGGCGGCAACTG
GATTTATGAGTGGGCCCCGGATCTTTGTGAAGGAACCTTACTTCTGTGGTGTGACATAATTGGACAAACT
ACCTACAGAGATTTAAAGCTCTAAGGTAAATATAAAATTTTTAAGTGTATAATGTGTTAAACTACTGATT
CTAATTGTTTGTGTATTTTAGATTCCAACCTATGGAACTGATGAATGGGAGCAGTGGTGGAATGCCTTTA
ATGAGGAAAACCTGTTTTGCTCAGAAGAAATGCCATCTAGTGATGATGAGGCTACTGCTGACTCTCAACA
TTCTACTCCTCCAAAAAAGAAGAGAAAGGTAGAAGACCCCAAGGACTTTCCTTCAGAATTGCTAAGTTTT
TTGAGTCATGCTGTGTTTAGTAATAGAACTCTTGCTTGCTTTGCTATTTACACCACAAAGGAAAAAGCTG
CACTGCTATACAAGAAAATTATGGAAAAATATTCTGTAACCTTTATAAGTAGGCATAACAGTTATAATCA
TAACATACTGTTTTTTCTTACTCCACACAGGCATAGAGTGTCTGCTATTAATAACTATGCTCAAAAATTG
TGTACCTTTAGCTTTTTAATTTGTAAAGGGGTTAATAAGGAATATTTGATGTATAGTGCCTTGACTAGAG
ATCATAATCAGCCATACCACATTTGTAGAGGTTTTACTTGCTTTAAAAAACCTCCCACACCTCCCCCTGA
ACCTGAAACATAAAATGAATGCAATTGTTGTTGTTAACTTGTTTATTGCAGCTTATAATGGTTACAAATA
AAGCAATAGCATCACAAATTTCACAAATAAAGCATTTTTTTCACTGCATTCTAGTTGTGGTTTGTCCAAA
CTCATCAATGTATCTTATCATGTCTGGATCAACTGGATAACTCAAGCTAACCAAAATCATCCCAAACTTC
CCACCCCATACCCTATTACCACTGCCAATTACCTGTGGTTTCATTTACTCTAAACCTGTGATTCCTCTGA
ATTATTTTCATTTTAAAGAAATTGTATTTGTTAAATATGTACTACAAACTTAGTAGTTGGAAGGGCTAAT
TCACTCCCAAAGAAGACAAGATATCCTTGATCTGTGGATCTACCACACACAAGGCTACTTCCCTGATTAG
CAGAACTACACACCAGGGCCAGGGGTCAGATATCCACTGACCTTTGGATGGTGCTACAAGCTAGTACCAG
TTGAGCCAGATAAGGTAGAAGAGGCCAATAAAGGAGAGAACACCAGCTTGTTACACCCTGTGAGCCTGCA
TGGGATGGATGACCCGGAGAGAGAAGTGTTAGAGTGGAGGTTTGACAGCCGCCTAGCATTTCATCACGTG
GCCCGAGAGCTGCATCCGGAGTACTTCAAGAACTGCTGATATCGAGCTTGCTACAAGGGACTTTCCGCTG
GGGACTTTCCAGGGAGGCGTGGCCTGGGCGGGACTGGGGAGTGGCGAGCCCTCAGATCCTGCATATAAGC
AGCTGCTTTTTGCCTGTACTGGGTCTCTCTGGTTAGACCAGATCTGAGCCTGGGAGCTCTCTGGCTAACT
AGGGAACCCACTGCTTAAGCCTCAATAAAGCTTGCCTTGAGTGCTTCAAGTAGTGTGTGCCCGTCTGTTG
TGTGACTCTGGTAACTAGAGATCCCTCAGACCCTTTTAGTCAGTGTGGAAAATCTCTAGCAGTGGCGCCC
GAACAGGGACTTGAAAGCGAAAGGGAAACCAGAGGAGCTCTCTCGACGCAGGACTCGGCTTGCTGAAGCG
CGCACGGCAAGAGGCGAGGGGCGGCGACTGGTGAGTACGCCAAAAATTTTGACTAGCGGAGGCTAGAAGG
AGAGAGATGGGTGCGAGAGCGTCAGTATTAAGCGGGGGAGAATTAGATCGCGATGGGAAAAAATTCGGTT
AAGGCCAGGGGGAAAGAAAAAATATAAATTAAAACATATAGTATGGGCAAGCAGGGAGCTAGAACGATTC
GCAGTTAATCCTGGCCTGTTAGAAACATCAGAAGGCTGTAGACAAATACTGGGACAGCTACAACCATCCC
TTCAGACAGGATCAGAAGAACTTAGATCATTATATAATACAGTAGCAACCCTCTATTGTGTGCATCAAAG
GATAGAGATAAAAGACACCAAGGAAGCTTTAGACAAGATAGAGGAAGAGCAAAACAAAAGTAAGACCACC
GCACAGCAAGCGGCCGCTGATCTTCAGACCTGGAGGAGGAGATATGAGGGACAATTGGAGAAGTGAATTA
TATAAATATAAAGTAGTAAAAATTGAACCATTAGGAGTAGCACCCACCAAGGCAAAGAGAAGAGTGGTGC
AGAGAGAAAAAAGAGCAGTGGGAATAGGAGCTTTGTTCCTTGGGTTCTTGGGAGCAGCAGGAAGCACTAT
GGGCGCAGCGTCAATGACGCTGACGGTACAGGCCAGACAATTATTGTCTGGTATAGTGCAGCAGCAGAAC
AATTTGCTGAGGGCTATTGAGGCGCAACAGCATCTGTTGCAACTCACAGTCTGGGGCATCAAGCAGCTCC
AGGCAAGAATCCTGGCTGTGGAAAGATACCTAAAGGATCAACAGCTCCTGGGGATTTGGGGTTGCTCTGG
AAAACTCATTTGCACCACTGCTGTGCCTTGGAATGCTAGTTGGAGTAATAAATCTCTGGAACAGATTTGG
AATCACACGACCTGGATGGAGTGGGACAGAGAAATTAACAATTACACAAGCTTAATACACTCCTTAATTG
AAGAATCGCAAAACCAGCAAGAAAAGAATGAACAAGAATTATTGGAATTAGATAAATGGGCAAGTTTGTG
GAATTGGTTTAACATAACAAATTGGCTGTGGTATATAAAATTATTCATAATGATAGTAGGAGGCTTGGTA
GGTTTAAGAATAGTTTTTGCTGTACTTTCTATAGTGAATAGAGTTAGGCAGGGATATTCACCATTATCGT
TTCAGACCCACCTCCCAACCCCGAGGGGACCCGACAGGCCCGAAGGAATAGAAGAAGAAGGTGGAGAGAG
AGACAGAGACAGATCCATTCGATTAGTGAACGGATCTCGACGGTATCGCCGAATTCACAAATGGCAGTAT
TCATCCACAATTTTAAAAGAAAAGGGGGGATTGGGGGGTACAGTGCAGGGGAAAGAATAGTAGACATAAT
AGCAACAGACATACAAACTAAAGAATTACAAAAACAAATTACAAAAATTCAAAATTTTCGGGTTTATTAC
AGGGACAGCAGAGATCCACT
Features (pLannotate 1.2.2; 36 found; start..end, strand, type, name):
     22..103     -  polyA_signal   SV40 poly(A) signal: SV40 polyadenylation signal
    126..209     -  CDS            large T antigen (fragment): large T antigen from SV40 (simian virus 40)
    229..282     -  CDS            CyPet (fragment): cyan fluorescent protein optimized for FRET with YPet (Nguyen and Daugherty, 2005) mammalian codon-optimized
    325..1407    -  CDS            SEPTIN2: SEPT2_HUMAN - Also known as DIFF6, KIAA0158, NEDD5, SEPT2. Experimental evidence at protein level: Swiss-Prot protein existence level 1. Filament-forming cytoskeletal GTPase. Forms a filamentous structure with SEPTIN12, SEPTIN6, SEPTIN2 and probably SEPTIN4 at the sperm annulus which is required for the structural integrity and motility of the sperm tail during postmeiotic differentiation (PubMed:25588830). Required for normal organization of the actin cytoskeleton. Plays a role in the biogenesis of polarized columnar- shaped epithelium by maintaining polyglutamylated microtubules, thus facili
   1430..1817    +  promoter       bidirectional TRE promoter: Tet-responsive bidirectional promoter PTight-BI, consisting of seven tet operator sequences flanked on each side by the minimal CMV promoter
   1844..2926    +  CDS            SEPTIN2: SEPT2_HUMAN - Also known as DIFF6, KIAA0158, NEDD5, SEPT2. Experimental evidence at protein level: Swiss-Prot protein existence level 1. Filament-forming cytoskeletal GTPase. Forms a filamentous structure with SEPTIN12, SEPTIN6, SEPTIN2 and probably SEPTIN4 at the sperm annulus which is required for the structural integrity and motility of the sperm tail during postmeiotic differentiation (PubMed:25588830). Required for normal organization of the actin cytoskeleton. Plays a role in the biogenesis of polarized columnar- shaped epithelium by maintaining polyglutamylated microtubules, thus facili
   2978..3031    +  CDS            Superfolder GFP (fragment): Superfolder GFP is a basic (constitutively fluorescent) green fluorescent protein published in 2005, derived from Aequorea victoria. It is reported to be a very rapidly-maturing weak dimer.
   3057..3617    +  misc_feature   IRES: internal ribosome entry site (IRES) of the encephalomyocarditis virus (EMCV)
   3623..4324    +  CDS            TagBFP: monomeric blue fluorescent protein mammalian codon-optimized
   4326..4526    +  CDS            nef (fragment): NEF_HV1Z2 - Experimental evidence at protein level: Swiss-Prot protein existence level 1. Extracellular Nef protein targets CD4(+) T-lymphocytes for apoptosis by interacting with CXCR4 surface receptors. From Human immunodeficiency virus type 1 group M subtype D (isolate Z2/CDC-Z34) (HIV-1).
   4528..4559    +  LTR            3' LTR (ΔU3) (fragment): self-inactivating 3' long terminal repeat (LTR) from HIV-1
   4607..4787    +  LTR            5' LTR (truncated): truncated 5' long terminal repeat (LTR) from HIV-1
   5749..5847    -  CDS            TBC1D5 (fragment): TBCD5_HUMAN - Also known as KIAA0210. Experimental evidence at protein level: Swiss-Prot protein existence level 1. May act as a GTPase-activating protein (GAP) for Rab family protein(s). May act as a GAP for RAB7A. Can displace RAB7A and retromer CSC subcomplex from the endosomal membrane to the cytosol; at least retromer displacement seems to require its catalytic activity (PubMed:19531583, PubMed:20923837). Required for retrograde transport of cargo proteins from endosomes to the trans-Golgi network (TGN); the function seems to require its catalytic activity. Involved in regulation of autop
   6253..6532    +  CDS            TcR (fragment): tetracycline efflux protein; tet; confers resistance to tetracycline
   6533..6581    -  misc_feature   bom (fragment): basis of mobility region from pBR322
   6683..6718    -  CDS            rop (fragment): Rop protein, which maintains plasmids at low copy number; rop
   6813..6917    +  promoter       AmpR promoter: bla
   6918..7778    +  CDS            AmpR: β-lactamase; bla; confers resistance to ampicillin, carbenicillin, and related antibiotics
   7949..8537    +  rep_origin     ori: high-copy-number ColE1/pMB1/pBR322/pUC origin of replication
   8720..8776    +  CDS            lacI (fragment): lac repressor; lacI; The lac repressor binds to the lac operator to inhibit transcription in E. coli. This inhibition can be relieved by adding lactose or isopropyl-β-D-thiogalactopyranoside (IPTG).
   8783..9112    +  promoter       SV40 promoter: SV40 enhancer and early promoter
   9312..9431    +  CDS            gpt (fragment): XGPT_ECOLI - Also known as gpp, gxu. Experimental evidence at protein level: Swiss-Prot protein existence level 1. Purine salvage pathway enzyme that catalyzes the transfer of the ribosyl-5-phosphate group from 5-phospho-alpha-D-ribose 1- diphosphate (PRPP) to the N9 position of the 6-oxopurines guanine and xanthine to form the corresponding ribonucleotides GMP (guanosine 5'- monophosphate) and XMP (xanthosine 5'-monophosphate), with the release of PPi. To a lesser extent, also acts on hypoxanthine (PubMed:9100006, PubMed:3886014). Does not ribophosphorylate adenine (PubMed:3886014). From Esch
   9431..9766    +  CDS            gpt (fragment): XGPT_ECOLI - Also known as gpp, gxu. Experimental evidence at protein level: Swiss-Prot protein existence level 1. Purine salvage pathway enzyme that catalyzes the transfer of the ribosyl-5-phosphate group from 5-phospho-alpha-D-ribose 1- diphosphate (PRPP) to the N9 position of the 6-oxopurines guanine and xanthine to form the corresponding ribonucleotides GMP (guanosine 5'- monophosphate) and XMP (xanthosine 5'-monophosphate), with the release of PPi. To a lesser extent, also acts on hypoxanthine (PubMed:9100006, PubMed:3886014). Does not ribophosphorylate adenine (PubMed:3886014). From Esch
   9861..10166   +  CDS            frsA (fragment): FRSA_ECOLI - Also known as yafA. Experimental evidence at protein level: Swiss-Prot protein existence level 1. Catalyzes the hydrolysis of esters (PubMed:15808744). Displays esterase activity toward pNP-butyrate (PubMed:15808744). May stimulate mixed-acid fermentation by acting as a fermentation/respiration switch that down-regulates respiration and up- regulates fermentation rates (PubMed:15169777). From Escherichia coli (strain K12).
  10170..10244   +  CDS            small t antigen (fragment): SV40 (simian virus 40) small t antigen
  10246..10311   +  intron         small t intron: SV40 (simian virus 40) small t antigen intron
  10441..10461   +  CDS            SV40 NLS: nuclear localization signal of SV40 (simian virus 40) large T antigen
  10780..10863   +  CDS            large T antigen (fragment): large T antigen from SV40 (simian virus 40)
  10886..11020   +  polyA_signal   SV40 poly(A) signal: SV40 polyadenylation signal
  11187..11516   +  CDS            nef (fragment): NEF_HV1BR - Experimental evidence at protein level: Swiss-Prot protein existence level 1. Extracellular Nef protein targets CD4(+) T-lymphocytes for apoptosis by interacting with CXCR4 surface receptors (PubMed:14990729). From Human immunodeficiency virus type 1 group M subtype B (isolate BRU/LAI) (HIV-1).
  11564..11821   +  LTR            5' LTR (truncated): truncated 5' long terminal repeat (LTR) from HIV-1
  11868..11993   +  misc_feature   HIV-1 Ψ: packaging signal of human immunodeficiency virus type 1
  11977..12340   +  CDS            HIV-1 gag (fragment): gag protein from human immunodeficiency virus 1; gag
  12486..12719   +  misc_feature   RRE: The Rev response element (RRE) of HIV-1 allows for Rev-dependent mRNA export from the nucleus to the cytoplasm.
  13096..13196   +  CDS            Rev (fragment): human immunodeficiency virus 1 (HIV-1) Rev protein; rev; enhances nuclear export of unspliced and incompletely spliced viral mRNAs
  13241..13358   +  misc_feature   cPPT/CTS: central polypurine tract and central termination sequence of HIV-1
