[The description below was written by a language model from this plasmid's Addgene catalogue record and pLannotate feature annotations shown in this document.]
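Description:
pTRIP TRE BI_SEPT2-14-GFP11_SEPT2-14-GFP10 is a 13.4 kb HIV-1-based lentiviral and mammalian expression plasmid for tetracycline-regulated co-expression of two differently tagged copies of human SEPTIN2 (SEPT2). It is maintained in E. coli through a high-copy ColE1/pUC-type origin and selected with ampicillin (AmpR). The deposit specifies a recombination-reducing strain, which is common for LTR-containing vectors. The transfer-vector elements annotated are a 5' LTR, the Ψ packaging signal with a partial gag segment, the RRE for Rev-dependent RNA export, the cPPT/CTS, and a self-inactivating ΔU3 3' LTR. The backbone also carries remnants of older vectors: an SV40 promoter driving fragmentary gpt sequence with the SV40 small t intron and poly(A), plus pieces of TcR, rop and bom. The record does not describe any of these as functional markers.

The payload is built around a bidirectional TRE promoter, seven tet operators flanked on each side by a minimal CMV promoter, so both arms need a Tet transactivator supplied separately. One arm, in antisense orientation, drives SEPT2 followed by a short C-terminal GFP-derived fragment and ends in an SV40 poly(A) signal. The other arm drives a second SEPT2 with another short GFP-derived fragment, followed by an EMCV IRES and TagBFP, which marks expressing cells in blue. These short fragments correspond to the catalogued GFP10 and GFP11 tags, although the annotation does not say which arm carries which. The "14" in the name probably denotes a linker, but the record does not define it. GFP10 and GFP11 are single β-strands of a tripartite split GFP that fluoresce only when brought together and complemented by the GFP1-9 fragment, which this plasmid does not encode. The construct therefore serves to report SEPT2–SEPT2 proximity in cells, consistent with the associated study of human septin filament organisation.
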