Addgene plasmid #180350: pTRIP TRE BI_SEPT2-14-GFP11_SEPT2-14-GFP10
Purpose: mammalian co-expression of human SEPT2 fused to GFP10 and of human SEPT2 fused to GFP11
Depositing lab: Manos Mavrakis. Depositing organization: CNRS UMR 7249, Institut Fresnel. Publication: Human septins organize as octamer-based filaments and mediate actin-membrane anchoring in cells. Martins CS, Taveneau C, Castro-Linares G, Baibakov M, Buzhinsky N, Eroles M, Milanovic V, Omi S, Pedelacq JD, Iv F, Bouillard L, Llewellyn A, Gomes M, Belhabib M, Kuzmic M, Verdier-Pinard P, Lee S, Badache A, Kumar S, Chandre C, Brasselet S, Rico F, Rossier O, Koenderink GH, Wenger J, Cabantous S, Mavrakis M. J Cell Biol. 2023 Mar 6;222(3):e202203016. doi: 10.1083/jcb.202203016. Epub 2022 Dec 23. PubMed 36562751.
Backbone
  Vector backbone: pTRIP TRE BI
  Vector type: Mammalian Expression, Lentiviral
Growth in bacteria
  Bacterial resistance: Ampicillin, 100 μg/mL
  Growth temperature: 37°C
  Growth strain: NEB Stable
  Copy number: High Copy
Gene/Insert 1
  Gene/Insert name: SEPTIN2 (alt name: SEPT2)
  Species: H. sapiens (human)
  Entrez Gene: SEPTIN2 (a.k.a. DIFF6, NEDD-5, NEDD5, Pnutl3, SEPT2, hNedd5)
  Promoter: bidirectional TRE
  Tag / fusion protein: GFP10 (C terminal on insert)
  Cloning method: Gibson Cloning
  Sequencing primers: 5′ n/a
Gene/Insert 2
  Gene/Insert name: SEPTIN 2 (alt name: SEPT2)
  Species: H. sapiens (human)
  Entrez Gene: SEPTIN2 (a.k.a. DIFF6, NEDD-5, NEDD5, Pnutl3, SEPT2, hNedd5)
  Tag / fusion protein: GFP11 (C terminal on insert)
Gene/Insert 3
  Gene/Insert name: IRES-TagBFP
Terms and licenses: Academic/Nonprofit Terms; Industry Terms: Not Available to Industry
Depositor comments: Please visit https://doi.org/10.1101/2022.02.23.481653 for bioRxiv preprint.
How to cite: pTRIP TRE BI_SEPT2-14-GFP11_SEPT2-14-GFP10 was a gift from Manos Mavrakis (Addgene plasmid # 180350 ; http://n2t.net/addgene:180350 ; RRID:Addgene_180350)
